Addgene plasmid #123161: As4
Purpose: Arsenic sensor used in the sensor cell array. pSB4A3 carrying J115-30arsR-t-ParsR-30gfp-t
Depositing lab: Baojun Wang. Depositing organization: University of Edinburgh. Publication: Cascaded amplifying circuits enable ultrasensitive cellular sensors for toxic metals. Wan X, Volpetti F, Petrova E, French C, Maerkl SJ, Wang B. Nat Chem Biol. 2019 May;15(5):540-548. doi: 10.1038/s41589-019-0244-3. Epub 2019 Mar 25. PubMed 30911179.
Backbone
  Vector backbone: pSB4A3
  Backbone size w/o insert (bp): 3339
  Total vector size (bp): 4936
  Vector type: Bacterial Expression, Synthetic Biology
Growth in bacteria
  Bacterial resistance: Ampicillin, 100 μg/mL
  Growth temperature: 37°C
  Growth strain: DH5alpha
  Copy number: Low Copy
Gene/Insert
  Gene/Insert name: J115-30arsR-t-ParsR-30gfp-t
  Species: Synthetic
  Insert size (bp): 1597
  Promoter: J115, ParsR
  Cloning method: Restriction Enzyme; 5′ cloning site EcoRI (not destroyed); 3′ cloning site PstI (not destroyed)
  Sequencing primers: 5′ TGCCACCTGACGTCTAAGAA; 3′ ATTACCGCCTTTGAGTGAGC
Terms and licenses: Academic/Nonprofit Terms; Industry Terms: Not Available to Industry
How to cite: As4 was a gift from Baojun Wang (Addgene plasmid # 123161 ; http://n2t.net/addgene:123161 ; RRID:Addgene_123161)
