[The description below was written by a language model from this plasmid's Addgene catalogue record and pLannotate feature annotations shown in this document.]
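Description:
As4 is a bacterial whole-cell arsenic biosensor plasmid built in the BioBrick backbone pSB4A3, a low-copy vector for E. coli. Replication depends on the pSC101 origin together with its plasmid-encoded Rep101 (RepA) initiator protein, and selection is by ampicillin through the β-lactamase gene driven by its own bla promoter. Transcription terminators (a his operon terminator, lambda t0 and a further putative bacterial terminator) flank the backbone elements and insulate the cloning site. The roughly 1.6 kb synthetic insert sits between retained EcoRI and PstI sites, with the BioBrick suffix annotated downstream, giving a total size of about 4.9 kb.

The insert, J115-30arsR-t-ParsR-30gfp-t, consists of two transcription units in the same orientation. In the first, the J115 promoter drives the E. coli arsR gene, which encodes the trans-acting repressor of the ars operon. This unit ends in a double terminator (rrnB T1 plus T7Te). In the second, the ArsR-regulated ParsR promoter controls a gfp reporter followed by the same double terminator. The "30" in the name appears to designate the ribosome binding site placed before each coding sequence, although the record does not define it. The automated annotation labels the reporter ORF as hfriFP, whereas the catalogue entry calls it gfp, so the label is probably a similarity-based match rather than the intended identity. In the absence of arsenic, ArsR represses ParsR. Arsenite, arsenate and related oxyions relieve this repression, so fluorescence reports the presence of the metal. The plasmid is described as the arsenic sensor used in a sensor cell array, from work on highly sensitive cellular sensors for toxic metals.
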