Features (pLannotate 1.2.2; 14 found; start..end, strand, type, name):
      2..59      +  terminator     his operon terminator: This putative transcriptin terminator from the E. coli his operon has a 2-bp deletion introduced during synthesis. Its efficiency has not been determined.
    362..1312    -  CDS            Rep101: RepA protein needed for replication with the pSC101 origin; rep101
   1360..1582    -  rep_origin     pSC101 ori: low-copy replication origin that requires the Rep101 protein
   2074..2168    -  terminator     lambda t0 terminator: transcription terminator from phage lambda
   2198..3058    -  CDS            AmpR: β-lactamase; bla; confers resistance to ampicillin, carbenicillin, and related antibiotics
   3059..3163    -  promoter       AmpR promoter: bla
   3250..3293    -  terminator     bacterial terminator: putative bacterial transcription terminator
   3381..3731    +  CDS            arsR: ARSR_ECOLI - Also known as arsE. Protein inferred from homology: Swiss-Prot protein existence level 3. Transcriptional repressor for the arsEFG operon. ArsE is a trans-acting regulatory protein which controls its own expression. The repressive effect of ArsE is alleviated by oxyions of +III oxidation state of arsenic, antimony, and bismuth, as well as arsenate (As(V)) (By similarity). From Escherichia coli (strain K12).
   3797..3868    +  terminator     rrnB T1 terminator: transcription terminator T1 from the E. coli rrnB gene
   3884..3911    +  terminator     T7Te terminator: phage T7 early transcription terminator
   4057..4770    +  CDS            hfriFP: hfriFP is a fluorescent protein published in 2013, derived from Herbaspirillum frisingense.
   4793..4864    +  terminator     rrnB T1 terminator: transcription terminator T1 from the E. coli rrnB gene
   4880..4907    +  terminator     T7Te terminator: phage T7 early transcription terminator
   4914..1       +  misc_feature   BioBrick suffix (across the origin): universal suffix for all parts
>Addgene plasmid #123161 | As4 | addgene full sequence | sequence record 243984 | Addgene NGS Result
GTCCGGCAAAAAAGGGCAAGGTGTCACCACCCTGCCCTTTTTCTTTAAAACCGAAAAGATTACTTCGCGT
TATGCAGGCTTCCTCGCTCACTGACTCGCTGCGCTCGGTCGTTCGGCTGCGGCGAGCGGTATCAGCTCAC
TCAAAGGCGGTAATCTCGAGGTTACATTGTCGATCTGTTCATGGTGAACAGCTTTGAATGCACCAAAAAC
TCGTAAAAGCTCTGATGTATCTATCTTTTTTACACCGTTTTCATCTGTGCATATGGACAGTTTTCCCTTT
GATATGTAACGGTGAACAGTTGTTCTACTTTTGTTTGTTAGTCTTGATGCTTCACTGATAGATACAAGAG
CCATAAGAACCTCAGATCCTTCCGTATTTAGCCAGTATGTTCTCTAGTGTGGTTCGTTGTTTTTGCGTGA
GCCATGAGAACGAACCATTGAGATCATACTTACTTTGCATGTCACTCAAAAATTTTGCCTCAAAACTGGT
GAGCTGAATTTTTGCAGTTAAAGCATCGTGTAGTGTTTTTCTTAGTCCGTTATGTAGGTAGGAATCTGAT
GTAATGGTTGTTGGTATTTTGTCACCATTCATTTTTATCTGGTTGTTCTCAAGTTCGGTTACGAGATCCA
TTTGTCTATCTAGTTCAACTTGGAAAATCAACGTATCAGTCGGGCGGCCTCGCTTATCAACCACCAATTT
CATATTGCTGTAAGTGTTTAAATCTTTACTTATTGGTTTCAAAACCCATTGGTTAAGCCTTTTAAACTCA
TGGTAGTTATTTTCAAGCATTAACATGAACTTAAATTCATCAAGGCTAATCTCTATATTTGCCTTGTGAG
TTTTCTTTTGTGTTAGTTCTTTTAATAACCACTCATAAATCCTCATAGAGTATTTGTTTTCAAAAGACTT
AACATGTTCCAGATTATATTTTATGAATTTTTTTAACTGGAAAAGATAAGGCAATATCTCTTCACTAAAA
ACTAATTCTAATTTTTCGCTTGAGAACTTGGCATAGTTTGTCCACTGGAAAATCTCAAAGCCTTTAACCA
AAGGATTCCTGATTTCCACAGTTCTCGTCATCAGCTCTCTGGTTGCTTTAGCTAATACACCATAAGCATT
TTCCCTACTGATGTTCATCATCTGAGCGTATTGGTTATAAGTGAACGATACCGTCCGTTCTTTCCTTGTA
GGGTTTTCAATCGTGGGGTTGAGTAGTGCCACACAGCATAAAATTAGCTTGGTTTCATGCTCCGTTAAGT
CATAGCGACTAATCGCTAGTTCATTTGCTTTGAAAACAACTAATTCAGACATACATCTCAATTGGTCTAG
GTGATTTTAATCACTATACCAATTGAGATGGGCTAGTCAATGATAATTACATGTCCTTTTCCTTTGAGTT
GTGGGTATCTGTAAATTCTGCTAGACCTTTGCTGGAAAACTTGTAAATTCTGCTAGACCCTCTGTAAATT
CCGCTAGACCTTTGTGTGTTTTTTTTGTTTATATTCAAGTGGTTATAATTTATAGAATAAAGAAAGAATA
AAAAAAGATAAAAAGAATAGATCCCAGCCCTGTGTATAACTCACTACTTTAGTCAGTTCCGCAGTATTAC
AAAAGGATGTCGCAAACGCTGTTTGCTCCTCTACAAAACAGACCTTAAAACCCTAAAGGCTTAAGTAGCA
CCCTCGCAAGCTCGGGCAAATCGCTGAATATTCCTTTTGTCTCCGACCATCAGGCACCTGAGTCGCTGTC
TTTTTCGTGACATTCAGTTCGCTGCGCTCACGGCTCTGGCAGTGAATGGGGGTAAATGGCACTACAGGCG
CCTTTTATGGATTCATGCAAGGAAACTACCCATAATACAAGAAAAGCCCGTCACGGGCTTCTCAGGGCGT
TTTATGGCGGGTCTGCTATGTGGTGCTATCTGACTTTTTGCTGTTCAGCAGTTCCTGCCCTCTGATTTTC
CAGTCTGACCACTTCGGATTATCCCGTGACAGGTCATTCAGACTGGCTAATGCACCCAGTAAGGCAGCGG
TATCATCAACAGGCTTACCCGTCTTACTGTCCCTAGTGCTTGGATTCTCACCAATAAAAAACGCCCGGCG
GCAACCGAGCGTTCTGAACAAATCCAGATGGAGTTCTGAGGTCATTACTGGATCTATCAACAGGAGTCCA
AGCGAGCTCGTAAACTTGGTCTGACAGTTACCAATGCTTAATCAGTGAGGCACCTATCTCAGCGATCTGT
CTATTTCGTTCATCCATAGTTGCCTGACTCCCCGTCGTGTAGATAACTACGATACGGGAGGGCTTACCAT
CTGGCCCCAGTGCTGCAATGATACCGCGAGACCCACGCTCACCGGCTCCAGATTTATCAGCAATAAACCA
GCCAGCCGGAAGGGCCGAGCGCAGAAGTGGTCCTGCAACTTTATCCGCCTCCATCCAGTCTATTAATTGT
TGCCGGGAAGCTAGAGTAAGTAGTTCGCCAGTTAATAGTTTGCGCAACGTTGTTGCCATTGCTACAGGCA
TCGTGGTGTCACGCTCGTCGTTTGGTATGGCTTCATTCAGCTCCGGTTCCCAACGATCAAGGCGAGTTAC
ATGATCCCCCATGTTGTGCAAAAAAGCGGTTAGCTCCTTCGGTCCTCCGATCGTTGTCAGAAGTAAGTTG
GCCGCAGTGTTATCACTCATGGTTATGGCAGCACTGCATAATTCTCTTACTGTCATGCCATCCGTAAGAT
GCTTTTCTGTGACTGGTGAGTACTCAACCAAGTCATTCTGAGAATAGTGTATGCGGCGACCGAGTTGCTC
TTGCCCGGCGTCAATACGGGATAATACCGCGCCACATAGCAGAACTTTAAAAGTGCTCATCATTGGAAAA
CGTTCTTCGGGGCGAAAACTCTCAAGGATCTTACCGCTGTTGAGATCCAGTTCGATGTAACCCACTCGTG
CACCCAACTGATCTTCAGCATCTTTTACTTTCACCAGCGTTTCTGGGTGAGCAAAAACAGGAAGGCAAAA
TGCCGCAAAAAAGGGAATAAGGGCGACACGGAAATGTTGAATACTCATACTCTTCCTTTTTCAATATTAT
TGAAGCATTTATCAGGGTTATTGTCTCATGAGCGGATACATATTTGAATGTATTTAGAAAAATAAACAAA
TAGGGGTTCCGCGCACATTTCCCATGGTGCCACCTGACGTCTAAGAAACCATTATTATCATGACATTAAC
CTATAAAAATAGGCGTATCACGAGGCAGAATTTCAGATAAAAAAAATCCTTAGCTTTCGCTAAGGATGAT
TTCTGGAATTCGCGGCGCTTCTAGAGTTTATAGCTAGCTCAGCCCTTGGTACAATGCTAGCTACTAGAGA
TTAAAGAGGAGAAATACTAGATGTCATTTCTGTTACCCATCCAATTGTTCAAAATTCTTGCTGATGAAAC
CCGTCTGGGCATCGTTTTACTGCTCAGCGAACTGGGAGAGTTATGCGTCTGCGATCTCTGCACTGCTCTC
GACCAGTCGCAGCCCAAGATCTCCCGCCACCTGGCATTGCTGCGTGAAAGCGGGCTATTGCTGGACCGCA
AGCAAGGTAAGTGGGTTCATTACCGCTTATCACCGCATATTCCAGCATGGGCGGCGAAAATTATTGATGA
GGCCTGGCGATGTGAACAGGAAAAGGTTCAGGCGATTGTCCGCAACCTGGCTCGACAAAACTGTTCCGGG
GACAGTAAGAACATTTGCAGTTAAAAATTTAGCTAAACACACATGAATTTTCAGATGTGTTTTATCCGGG
TACTAGAGCCAGGCATCAAATAAAACGAAAGGCTCAGTCGAAAGACTGGGCCTTTCGTTTTATCTGTTGT
TTGTCGGTGAACGCTCTCTACTGGAGTCACACTGGCTCACCTTCGGGTGGGCCTTTCTGCGTTTATATAC
TAGAGCCAACTCAAAATTCACACCTATTACCTTCCTCTGCACTTACACATTCGTTAAGTCATATATGTTT
TTGACTTATCCGCTTCGAAGAGAGACACTACCTGCAATACTAGAGATTAAAGAGGAGAAATACTAGATGC
GTAAAGGAGAAGAACTTTTCACTGGAGTTGTCCCAATTCTTGTTGAATTAGATGGTGATGTTAATGGGCA
CAAATTTTCTGTCAGTGGAGAGGGTGAAGGTGATGCAACATACGGAAAACTTACCCTTAAATTTATTTGC
ACTACTGGAAAACTACCTGTTCCATGGCCAACACTTGTCACTACTTTCGGTTATGGTGTTCAATGCTTTG
CGAGATACCCAGATCATATGAAACAGCATGACTTTTTCAAGAGTGCCATGCCCGAAGGTTATGTACAGGA
AAGAACTATATTTTTCAAAGATGACGGGAACTACAAGACACGTGCTGAAGTCAAGTTTGAAGGTGATACC
CTTGTTAATAGAATCGAGTTAAAAGGTATTGATTTTAAAGAAGATGGAAACATTCTTGGACACAAATTGG
AATACAACTATAACTCACACAATGTATACATCATGGCAGACAAACAAAAGAATGGAATCAAAGTTAACTT
CAAAATTAGACACAACATTGAAGATGGAAGCGTTCAACTAGCAGACCATTATCAACAAAATACTCCAATT
GGCGATGGCCCTGTCCTTTTACCAGACAACCATTACCTGTCCACACAATCTGCCCTTTCGAAAGATCCCA
ACGAAAAGAGAGACCACATGGTCCTTCTTGAGTTTGTAACAGCTGCTGGGATTACACATGGCATGGATGA
ACTATACAAATAATAATACTAGAGCCAGGCATCAAATAAAACGAAAGGCTCAGTCGAAAGACTGGGCCTT
TCGTTTTATCTGTTGTTTGTCGGTGAACGCTCTCTACTAGAGTCACACTGGCTCACCTTCGGGTGGGCCT
TTCTGCGTTTATATACTAGTAGCGGCCGCTGCA
